>Addgene plasmid #107156 | MBP-rPKL WT | addgene full sequence | sequence record 204883 | Addgene NGS Result
ACTGAGCCTTTCGTTTTATTTGATGCCTGGCAGTTCCCTACTCTCGCATGGGGAGACCCCACACTACCAT
CGGCGCTACGGCGTTTCACTTCTGAGTTCGGCATGGGGTCAGGTGGGACCACCGCGCTACTGCCGCCAGG
CATCTAGCTGCATAATGTGCCTGTCAAATGGACGAAGCAGGGATTCTGCAAACCCTATGCTACTCCGTCA
AGCCGTCAATTGTCTGATTCGTTACCAATTATGACAACTTGACGGCTACATCATTCACTTTTTCTTCACA
ACCGGCACGGAACTCGCTCGGGCTGGCCCCGGTGCATTTTTTAAATACCCGCGAGAAATAGAGTTGATCG
TCAAAACCAACATTGCGACCGACGGTGGCGATAGGCATCCGGGTGGTGCTCAAAAGCAGCTTCGCCTGGC
TGATACGTTGGTCCTCGCGCCAGCTTAAGACGCTAATCCCTAACTGCTGGCGGAAAAGATGTGACAGACG
CGACGGCGACAAGCAAACATGCTGTGCGACGCTGGCGATATCAAAATTGCTGTCTGCCAGGTGATCGCTG
ATGTACTGACAAGCCTCGCGTACCCGATTATCCATCGGTGGATGGAGCGACTCGTTAATCGCTTCCATGC
GCCGCAGTAACAATTGCTCAAGCAGATTTATCGCCAGCAGCTCCGAATAGCGCCCTTCCCCTTGCCCGGC
GTTAATGATTTGCCCAAACAGGTCGCTGAAATGCGGCTGGTGCGCTTCATCCGGGCGAAAGAACCCCGTA
TTGGCAAATATTGACGGCCAGTTAAGCCATTCATGCCAGTAGGCGCGCGGACGAAAGTAAACCCACTGGT
GATACCATTCGCGAGCCTCCGGATGACGACCGTAGTGATGAATCTCTCCTGGCGGGAACAGCAAAATATC
ACCCGGTCGGCAAACAAATTCTCGTCCCTGATTTTTCACCACCCCCTGACCGCGAATGGTGAGATTGAGA
ATATAACCTTTCATTCCCAGCGGTCGGTCGATAAAAAAATCGAGATAACCGTTGGCCTCAATCGGCGTTA
AACCCGCCACCAGATGGGCATTAAACGAGTATCCCGGCAGCAGGGGATCATTTTGCGCTTCAGCCATACT
TTTCATACTCCCGCCATTCAGAGAAGAAACCAATTGTCCATATTGCATCAGACATTGCCGTCACTGCGTC
TTTTACTGGCTCTTCTCGCTAACCAAACCGGTAACCCCGCTTATTAAAAGCATTCTGTAACAAAGCGGGA
CCAAAGCCATGACAAAAACGCGTAACAAAAGTGTCTATAATCACGGCAGAAAAGTCCACATTGATTATTT
GCACGGCGTCACACTTTGCTATGCCATAGCATTTTTATCCATAAGATTAGCGGATCCTACCTGACGCTTT
TTATCGCAACTCTCTACTGTTTCTCCATACCCGTTTTTTGGGCTAACAGGAGGAATTACATATGAAAATC
GAAGAAGGTAAACTGGTAATCTGGATTAACGGCGATAAAGGCTATAACGGTCTCGCTGAAGTCGGTAAGA
AATTCGAGAAAGATACCGGAATTAAAGTCACCGTTGAGCATCCGGATAAACTGGAAGAGAAATTCCCACA
GGTTGCGGCAACTGGCGATGGCCCTGACATTATCTTCTGGGCACACGACCGCTTTGGTGGCTACGCTCAA
TCTGGCCTGTTGGCTGAAATCACCCCGGACAAAGCGTTCCAGGACAAGCTGTATCCGTTTACCTGGGATG
CCGTACGTTACAACGGCAAGCTGATTGCTTACCCGATCGCTGTTGAAGCGTTATCGCTGATTTATAACAA
GGATCTGCTGCCGAACCCGCCAAAAACCTGGGAAGAGATCCCGGCGCTGGATAAAGAACTGAAAGCGAAA
GGTAAGAGCGCGCTGATGTTCAACCTGCAAGAACCGTACTTCACCTGGCCGCTGATTGCTGCTGACGGGG
GTTATGCGTTCAAGTATGAAAACGGCAAGTACGACATTAAAGACGTGGGCGTGGATAACGCTGGCGCGAA
AGCGGGTCTGACCTTCCTGGTTGACCTGATTAAAAACAAACACATGAATGCAGACACCGATTACTCCATC
GCAGAAGCTGCCTTTAATAAAGGCGAAACAGCGATGACCATCAACGGCCCGTGGGCATGGTCCAACATCG
ACACCAGCAAAGTGAATTATGGTGTAACGGTACTGCCGACCTTCAAGGGTCAACCATCCAAACCGTTCGT
TGGCGTGCTGAGCGCAGGTATTAACGCCGCCAGTCCGAACAAAGAGCTGGCAAAAGAGTTCCTCGAAAAC
TATCTGCTGACTGATGAAGGTCTGGAAGCGGTTAATAAAGACAAACCGCTGGGTGCCGTAGCGCTGAAGT
CTTACGAGGAAGAGTTGGCGAAAGATCCACGTATTGCCGCCACTATGGAAAACGCCCAGAAAGGTGAAAT
CATGCCGAACATCCCGCAGATGTCCGCTTTCTGGTATGCCGTGCGTACTGCGGTGATCAACGCCGCCAGC
GGTCGTCAGACTGTCGATGAAGCCCTGAAAGACGCGCAGACTAATTCGAGCTCGAACAACAACAACAATA
ACAATAACAACAACCTCGGGATCGAGGGAAGGCATATGGAAGGTCCGGCAGGTTACCTGCGCCGTGCGAG
CGTTGCGCAGCTGACCCAAGAACTGGGCACCGCATTCTTCCAGCAACAACAGCTGCCGGCGGCTATGGCT
GACACGTTCCTGGAACACCTGTGCCTGCTGGATATTGATTCCCAGCCAGTGGCGGCTCGCAGCACTTCCA
TTATCGCTACCATTGGTCCAGCTTCCCGTTCTGTCGATCGCCTGAAAGAAATGATCAAAGCAGGCATGAA
CATCGCTCGTCTGAACTTTTCTCACGGTTCTCACGAATACCACGCTGAAAGCATCGCGAATATCCGTGAA
GCTACCGAATCCTTCGCGACCTCCCCGCTGAGCTACCGTCCGGTAGCAATCGCGCTGGACACCAAAGGCC
CGGAAATTCGTACCGGCGTGCTGCAGGGTGGTCCGGAATCCGAAGTTGAAATTGTGAAAGGTTCTCAGGT
GCTGGTGACCGTTGACCCGAAATTCCAAACGCGTGGCGATGCAAAAACTGTGTGGGTAGACTACCACAAC
ATTACTCGTGTGGTAGCGGTAGGTGGCCGTATCTACATCGATGATGGCCTGATCTCTCTGGTGGTTCAGA
AAATCGGTCCGGAAGGTCTGGTTACCGAAGTTGAGCACGGTGGTATCCTGGGTTCTCGTAAAGGCGTTAA
CCTGCCTAACACGGAAGTTGACCTGCCGGGCCTGAGCGAACAGGATCTGCTGGATCTGCGTTTCGGCGTT
CAACACAACGTGGATATTATCTTCGCATCCTTCGTTCGTAAAGCGTCTGACGTGCTGGCTGTACGTGATG
CGCTGGGTCCAGAAGGTCAGAATATCAAGATCATCTCTAAAATTGAAAATCACGAAGGCGTGAAAAAATT
TGACGAAATCCTGGAAGTTTCCGATGGCATTATGGTGGCGCGCGGCGACCTGGGCATTGAAATTCCGGCC
GAGAAAGTTTTCCTGGCTCAAAAGATGATGATCGGTCGCTGTAACCTGGCTGGCAAGCCGGTAGTATGCG
CGACCCAGATGCTGGAGAGCATGATCACTAAAGCCCGCCCAACTCGCGCCGAAACCAGCGATGTTGCAAA
CGCTGTGCTGGACGGTGCAGATTGCATTATGCTGTCTGGCGAAACCGCAAAAGGTTCTTTTCCGGTTGAA
GCTGTTATGATGCAACACGCAATCGCGCGTGAAGCTGAAGCGGCCGTGTACCACCGCCAGCTGTTCGAAG
AACTGCGCCGTGCTGCACCGCTGTCTCGCGACCCGACTGAAGTTACCGCTATCGGCGCAGTTGAGGCTTC
CTTTAAATGTTGCGCCGCCGCTATTATCGTCCTGACTAAAACCGGCCGCTCCGCCCAACTGCTGTCTCAG
TATCGCCCACGCGCTGCTGTTATCGCCGTTACGCGCAGCGCGCAGGCAGCCCGTCAGGTTCACCTGTCTC
GTGGCGTTTTCCCGCTGCTGTACCGTGAACCGCCTGAAGCGATCTGGGCCGACGATGTCGATCGTCGTGT
TCAGTTTGGTATTGAATCCGGCAAACTGCGTGGTTTCCTGCGTGTTGGTGACCTGGTTATCGTCGTTACT
GGTTGGCGTCCGGGTTCTGGTTATACCAACATTATGCGCGTTCTGTCTGTGTCCCACCACCATCACCACC
ACTAAGCTTGAGCTCTTGGCTGTTTTGGCGGATGAGAGAAGATTTTCAGCCTGATACAGATTAAATCAGA
ACGCAGAAGCGGTCTGATAAAACAGAATTTGCCTGGCGGCAGTAGCGCGGTGGTCCCACCTGACCCCATG
CCGAACTCAGAAGTGAAACGCCGTAGCGCCGATGGTAGTGTGGGGTCTCCCCATGCGAGAGTAGGGAACT
GCCAGGCATCAAATAAAACGAAAGGCTCAGTCGAAAGACTGGGCCTTTCGTTTTATCTGTTGTTTGTCGG
TGAACGCTCTCCTGAGTAGGACAAATCCGCCGGGAGCGGATTTGAACGTTGCGAAGCAACGGCCCGGAGG
GTGGCGGGCAGGACGCCCGCCATAAACTGCCAGGCATCAAATTAAGCAGAAGGCCATCCTGACGGATGGC
CTTTTTGCGTTTCTACAAACTCCTCGAGCTTGATCCGGCTGCTAACAAAGCCCGAAAGGAAGCTGAGTTG
GCTGCTGCCACCGCTGAGCAATAACTAGCATAACCCCTTGGGGCCTCTAAACGGGTCTTGAGGGGTTTTT
TGCTGAAAGGAGGAACTATATCCGGATCTGGCGTAATAGCGAAGAGGCCCGCACCGATCGCCCTTCCCAA
CAGTTGCGCAGCCTGAATGGCGAATGGG
[124 nt withheld, positions 4929-5052]
C
[91 nt withheld, positions 5054-5144]
A
[49 nt withheld, positions 5146-5194]
CCTTTGACGTTGGAGTCCACGTTCTTT
[37 nt withheld, positions 5222-5258]
ACCCTATCTCGGTCTATTCTTTTGATTTATAAGGGATTTTGCCGATTTCGGCCTATTGGTTAAAAAATGA
GCTGATTTAACAAAAATTTAACGCGAATTTTAACAAAATATTAACGCTTACAATTTAGGTGGCACTTTTC
GGGGAAATGTGCGCGGAACCCCTATTTGTTTATTTTTCTAAATACATTCAAATATGTATCCGCTCATGAG
ACAATAACCCTGATAAATGCTTCAATAATATTGAAAAAGGAAGAGTATGAGTATTCAACATTTCCGTGTC
GCCCTTATTCCCTTTTTTGCGGCATTTTGCCTTCCTGTTTTTGCTCACCCAGAAACGCTGGTGAAAGTAA
AAGATGCTGAAGATCAGTTGGGTGCACGAGTGGGTTACATCGAACTGGATCTCAACAGCGGTAAGATCCT
TGAGAGTTTTCGCCCCGAAGAACGTTTTCCAATGATGAGCACTTTTAAAGTTCTGCTATGTGGCGCGGTA
TTATCCCGTATTGACGCCGGGCAAGAGCAACTCGGTCGCCGCATACACTATTCTCAGAATGACTTGGTTG
AGTACTCACCAGTCACAGAAAAGCATCTTACGGATGGCATGACAGTAAGAGAATTATGCAGTGCTGCCAT
AACCATGAGTGATAACACTGCGGCCAACTTACTTCTGACAACGATCGGAGGACCGAAGGAGCTAACCGCT
TTTTTGCACAACATGGGGGATCATGTAACTCGCCTTGATCGTTGGGAACCGGAGCTGAATGAAGCCATAC
CAAACGACGAGCGTGACACCACGATGCCTGTAGCAATGGCAACAACGTTGCGCAAACTATTAACTGGCGA
ACTACTTACTCTAGCTTCCCGGCAACAATTAATAGACTGGATGGAGGCGGATAAAGTTGCAGGACCACTT
CTGCGCTCGGCCCTTCCGGCTGGCTGGTTTATTGCTGATAAATCTGGAGCCGGTGAGCGTGGGTCTCGCG
GTATCATTGCAGCACTGGGGCCAGATGGTAAGCCCTCCCGTATCGTAGTTATCTACACGACGGGGAGTCA
GGCAACTATGGATGAACGAAATAGACAGATCGCTGAGATAGGTGCCTCACTGATTAAGCATTGGTAACTG
TCAGACCAAGTTTACTCATATATACTTTAGATTGATTTAAAACTTCATTTTTAATTTAAAAGGATCTAGG
TGAAGATCCTTTTTGATAATCTCATGACCAAAATCCCTTAACGTGAGTTTTCGTTCCACTGAGCGTCAGA
CCCCGTAGAAAAGATCAAAGGATCTTCTTGAGATCCTTTTTTTCTGCGCGTAATCTGCTGCTTGCAAACA
AAAAAACCACCGCTACCAGCGGTGGTTTGTTTGCCGGATCAAGAGCTACCAACTCTTTTTCCGAAGGTAA
CTGGCTTCAGCAGAGCGCAGATACCAAATACTGTTCTTCTAGTGTAGCCGTAGTTAGGCCACCACTTCAA
GAACTCTGTAGCACCGCCTACATACCTCGCTCTGCTAATCCTGTTACCAGTGGCTGCTGCCAGTGGCGAT
AAGTCGTGTCTTACCGGGTTGGACTCAAGACGATAGTTACCGGATAAGGCGCAGCGGTCGGGCTGAACGG
GGGGTTCGTGCACACAGCCCAGCTTGGAGCGAACGACCTACACCGAACTGAGATACCTACAGCGTGAGCT
ATGAGAAAGCGCCACGCTTCCCGAAGGGAGAAAGGCGGACAGGTATCCGGTAAGCGGCAGGGTCGGAACA
GGAGAGCGCACGAGGGAGCTTCCAGGGGGAAACGCCTGGTATCTTTATAGTCCTGTCGGGTTTCGCCACC
TCTGACTTGAGCGTCGATTTTTGTGATGCTCGTCAGGGGGGCGGAGCCTATGGAAAAACGCCAGCAACGC
GGCCTTTTTACGGTTCCTGGCCTTTTGCTGGCCTTTTGCTCACATGTTCTTTCCTGCGTTATCCCCTGAT
TCTGTGGATAACCGTATTACCGCCTTTGAGTGAGCTGATACCGCTCGCCGCAGCCGAACGACCGAGCGCA
GCGAGTCAGTGAGCGAGGAAGCCAAAGGGCCCAAGGCCCAGTCTTTCG
Features (pLannotate 1.2.2; 16 found; start..end, strand, type, name):
     24..139     -  ncRNA          5S rRNA: Accession: RF00001 - 5S ribosomal RNA
    239..1117    -  CDS            araC: L-arabinose regulatory protein; araC
   1144..1428    +  promoter       araBAD promoter: araBAD; promoter of the L-arabinose operon of E. coli; the araC regulatory gene is transcribed in the opposite direction (Guzman et al., 1995)
   1462..2562    +  CDS            MBP: maltose binding protein from E. coli; malE (mutated); This version of the gene does not encode a signal sequence, so MBP will remain in the cytosol.
   2632..4254    +  CDS            Pklr (fragment): KPYR_RAT - Experimental evidence at protein level: Swiss-Prot protein existence level 1. Plays a key role in glycolysis. From Rattus norvegicus (Rat).
   4371..4486    +  ncRNA          5S rRNA: Accession: RF00001 - 5S ribosomal RNA
   4490..4576    +  terminator     rrnB T1 terminator: Escherichia coli rrnB; transcription terminator T1 from the E. coli rrnB gene
   4668..4695    +  terminator     rrnB T2 terminator: transcription terminator T2 from the E. coli rrnB gene
   4728..4777    +  CDS            SET1 (fragment): solubility-enhancement tag derived from T7 phage gene 10B
   4785..4832    +  terminator     T7 terminator: transcription terminator for bacteriophage T7 RNA polymerase
   4858..4924    +  CDS            lacZα (fragment): LacZα fragment of β-galactosidase; lacZ fragment
   4929..5357    +  rep_origin     f1 ori (sequence partly withheld): f1 bacteriophage origin of replication; arrow indicates direction of (+) strand synthesis
   5410..5514    +  promoter       AmpR promoter: bla
   5515..6375    +  CDS            AmpR: β-lactamase; bla; confers resistance to ampicillin, carbenicillin, and related antibiotics
   6546..7134    +  rep_origin     ori: high-copy-number ColE1/pMB1/pBR322/pUC origin of replication
   7321..22      -  terminator     rrnB T1 terminator (fragment) (across the origin): transcription terminator T1 from the E. coli rrnB gene
