[The description below was written by a language model from this plasmid's Addgene catalogue record and pLannotate feature annotations shown in this document.]
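Description:
MBP-rPKL WT is a bacterial expression plasmid built on the PCRT7 backbone for producing and purifying wild-type rat liver pyruvate kinase (PKL, encoded by Pklr) in E. coli. It is maintained as a high-copy plasmid through a ColE1/pUC-type origin and selected with ampicillin via the β-lactamase gene under its native promoter. An f1 phage origin is also present, which would allow single-stranded DNA production. The catalogue lists a total size of about 7.3 kb, in reasonable agreement with the slightly longer full sequencing result that was annotated.

Expression is driven by the arabinose-inducible araBAD (PBAD) promoter, with the divergently transcribed araC regulator carried on the same plasmid, so that transcription is repressed without arabinose and induced when it is added. The open reading frame begins with E. coli maltose-binding protein lacking its signal sequence, so the fusion stays in the cytosol. This is followed by the rat PKL coding sequence, cloned between NdeI and SacI sites that remain intact. The record also lists a C-terminal 6xHis tag, although this is not called out in the feature table. The MBP moiety typically improves solubility and permits amylose affinity capture, while the His tag offers a second, metal-affinity purification handle. Transcription is terminated by rrnB T1 and T2 terminators downstream of the insert, and a further rrnB-derived segment lies upstream of araC. Short remnants of the parental vector are also detected, including a T7 terminator, a T7 gene 10 fragment and a lacZα fragment; these appear to play no role in this design. The associated work concerns phosphorylation of hepatic pyruvate kinase, for which this plasmid supplies the recombinant wild-type enzyme.
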