Addgene plasmid #107156: MBP-rPKL WT
Purpose: MBP-rPKL WT for production and purification of rat PKL WT
Depositing lab: Jesse Rinehart. Depositing organization: Yale University. Publication: Distinct Hepatic PKA and CDK Signaling Pathways Control Activity-Independent Pyruvate Kinase Phosphorylation and Hepatic Glucose Production. Gassaway BM, Cardone RL, Padyana AK, Petersen MC, Judd ET, Hayes S, Tong S, Barber KW, Apostolidi M, Abulizi A, Sheetz JB, Kshitiz, Aerni HR, Gross S, Kung C, Samuel VT, Shulman GI, Kibbey RG, Rinehart J. Cell Rep. 2019 Dec 10;29(11):3394-3404.e9. doi: 10.1016/j.celrep.2019.11.009. PubMed 31825824.
Backbone
  Vector backbone: PCRT7
  Backbone size w/o insert (bp): 4467
  Total vector size (bp): 7277
  Vector type: Bacterial Expression
Growth in bacteria
  Bacterial resistance: Ampicillin, 100 μg/mL
  Growth temperature: 37°C
  Growth strain: DH5alpha
  Copy number: High Copy
Gene/Insert
  Gene/Insert name: MBP-tagged rat pyruvate kinase liver isoform (alt name: rPKL)
  Species: R. norvegicus (rat)
  Insert size (bp): 2810
  Entrez Gene: Pklr (a.k.a. PK1, PKL, Pklg)
  Promoter: PBAD
  Tag / fusion protein: C-term 6-his; N-term MBP
  Cloning method: Restriction Enzyme; 5′ cloning site NdeI (not destroyed); 3′ cloning site SacI (not destroyed)
  Sequencing primers: 5′ CCTACCTGACGCTTTTTATCGCAACTC
Terms and licenses: Academic/Nonprofit Terms; Industry Terms: Not Available to Industry
How to cite: MBP-rPKL WT was a gift from Jesse Rinehart (Addgene plasmid # 107156 ; http://n2t.net/addgene:107156 ; RRID:Addgene_107156)
